>Addgene plasmid #182331 | pcDNA3-RIIα-Dronpa | addgene full sequence | sequence record 363196 | Addgene NGS Result
GACGGATCGGGAGATCTCCCGATCCCCTATGGTGCACTCTCAGTACAATCTGCTCTGATGCCGCATAGTT
AAGCCAGTATCTGCTCCCTGCTTGTGTGTTGGAGGTCGCTGAGTAGTGCGCGAGCAAAATTTAAGCTACA
ACAAGGCAAGGCTTGACCGACAATTGCATGAAGAATCTGCTTAGGGTTAGGCGTTTTGCGCTGCTTCGCG
ATGTACGGGCCAGATATACGCGTTGACATTGATTATTGACTAGTTATTAATAGTAATCAATTACGGGGTC
ATTAGTTCATAGCCCATATATGGAGTTCCGCGTTACATAACTTACGGTAAATGGCCCGCCTGGCTGACCG
CCCAACGACCCCCGCCCATTGACGTCAATAATGACGTATGTTCCCATAGTAACGCCAATAGGGACTTTCC
ATTGACGTCAATGGGTGGAGTATTTACGGTAAACTGCCCACTTGGCAGTACATCAAGTGTATCATATGCC
AAGTACGCCCCCTATTGACGTCAATGACGGTAAATGGCCCGCCTGGCATTATGCCCAGTACATGACCTTA
TGGGACTTTCCTACTTGGCAGTACATCTACGTATTAGTCATCGCTATTACCATGGTGATGCGGTTTTGGC
AGTACATCAATGGGCGTGGATAGCGGTTTGACTCACGGGGATTTCCAAGTCTCCACCCCATTGACGTCAA
TGGGAGTTTGTTTTGGCACCAAAATCAACGGGACTTTCCAAAATGTCGTAACAACTCCGCCCCATTGACG
CAAATGGGCGGTAGGCGTGTACGGTGGGAGGTCTATATAAGCAGAGCTCTCTGGCTAACTAGAGAACCCA
CTGCTTACTGGCTTATCGAAATTAATACGACTCACTATAGGGAGACCCAAGCTTGCCGCCACCATGAGCC
ACATCCAGATCCCGCCGGGGCTCACGGAGCTGCTGCAGGGCTACACGGTGGAGGTGCTGCGACAGCAGCC
GCCTGACCTCGTCGAATTCGCAGTGGAGTACTTCACCCGCCTGCGCGAGGCCCGCGCCCCAGCCTCAGTC
CTGCCCGCCGCCACCCCACGCCAGAGCCTGGGCCACCCCCCGCCAGAACCCGGCCCGGACCGTGTCGCCG
ACGCCAAAGGGGACAGCGAGTCGGAGGAGGACGAGGACTTGGAAGTTCCAGTTCCTAGCAGATTTAATAG
ACGAGTATCAGTCTGTGCTGAGACCTATAACCCTGATGAGGAAGAGGAAGATACAGATCCAAGGGTGATT
CATCCTAAAACTGATGAACAGAGATGCAGACTTCAGGAAGCTTGCAAAGATATTCTCCTTTTCAAAAATC
TTGATCAGGAACAGCTTTCTCAAGTTCTCGATGCCATGTTTGAAAGGATAGTCAAAGCTGATGAGCATGT
CATTGACCAAGGAGATGATGGAGACAACTTTTATGTCATAGAACGGGGAACTTATGACATTTTAGTAACA
AAAGATAATCAAACCCGCTCTGTTGGTCAATATGACAACCGTGGCAGTTTTGGAGAACTAGCTCTGATGT
ACAACACCCCGAGAGCTGCTACCATTGTTGCTACCTCAGAAGGCTCCCTTTGGGGACTGGACCGGGTGAC
TTTTAGAAGAATCATAGTGAAAAATAATGCAAAGAAGAGGAAGATGTTTGAATCATTTATTGAGTCTGTG
CCCCTCCTTAAATCACTAGAGGTGTCAGAACGAATGAAGATTGTGGATGTAATAGGAGAGAAGATCTATA
AGGATGGAGAACGCATAATCACTCAGGGTGAAAAGGCTGATAGCTTTTACATCATAGAGTCTGGCGAAGT
GAGCATCTTGATTAGAAGCAGGACTAAATCAAACAAGGATGGTGGGAACCAGGAGGTCGAGATTGCCCGC
TGCCATAAGGGGCAGTACTTTGGAGAGCTTGCCCTGGTCACCAACAAACCCAGAGCTGCCTCAGCTTATG
CAGTTGGAGATGTCAAATGCTTAGTTATGGATGTACAAGCATTCGAGAGGCTTCTGGGGCCCTGCATGGA
CATCATGAAGAGGAACATCTCACACTATGAGGAACAGCTGGTGAAGATGTTTGGCTCCAGCGTGGATCTG
GGCAACCTCGGGCAGGGGGATCCCATGAGTGTGATTAAACCAGACATGAAGATCAAGCTGCGTATGGAAG
GCGCTGTAAATGGACACCCGTTCGCGATTGAAGGAGTTGGCCTTGGGAAGCCTTTCGAGGGAAAACAGAG
TATGGACCTTAAAGTCAAAGAAGGCGGACCTCTGCCTTTCGCCTATGACATCTTGACAACTGTGTTCTGT
TACGGCAACAGGGTATTCGCCAAATACCCAGAAAATATAGTAGACTATTTCAAGCAGTCGTTTCCTGAGG
GCTACTCTTGGGAACGAAGCATGAATTACGAAGACGGGGGCATTTGTAACGCGACAAACGACATAACCCT
GGATGGTGACTGTTATATCTATGAAATTCGATTTGATGGTGTGAACTTTCCTGCCAATGGTCCAGTTATG
CAGAAGAGGACTGTGAAATGGGAGCCATCCACTGAGAAATTGTATGTGCGTGATGGAGTGCTGAAGGGTG
ATGTTAACATGGCTCTGTCGCTTGAAGGAGGTGGCCATTACCGATGTGACTTCAAAACTACTTATAAAGC
TAAGAAGGTTGTCCAGTTGCCAGACTATCACTTTGTGGACCACCACATTGAGATTAAAAGCCACGACAAA
GATTACAGTAATGTTAATCTGCATGAGCATGCCGAAGCGCATTCTGAGCTGCCGAGGCAGGCCAAGTAAG
AATTCCTGCCCCCCCTGGAGCGCCTGACCCTGTAATCTAGAGGGCCCTATTCTATAGTGTCACCTAAATG
CTAGAGCTCGCTGATCAGCCTCGACTGTGCCTTCTAGTTGCCAGCCATCTGTTGTTTGCCCCTCCCCCGT
GCCTTCCTTGACCCTGGAAGGTGCCACTCCCACTGTCCTTTCCTAATAAAATGAGGAAATTGCATCGCAT
TGTCTGAGTAGGTGTCATTCTATTCTGGGGGGTGGGGTGGGGCAGGACAGCAAGGGGGAGGATTGGGAAG
ACAATAGCAGGCATGCTGGGGATGCGGTGGGCTCTATGGCTTCTGAGGCGGAAAGAACCAGCTGGGGCTC
TAGGGGGTATCCCC
[124 nt withheld, positions 3165-3288]
C
[91 nt withheld, positions 3290-3380]
A
[49 nt withheld, positions 3382-3430]
CCTTTGACGTTGGAGTCCACGTTCTTT
[37 nt withheld, positions 3458-3494]
ACCCTATCTCGGTCTATTCTTTTGATTTATAAGGGATTTTGCCGATTTCGGCCTATTGGTTAAAAAATGA
GCTGATTTAACAAAAATTTAACGCGAATTAATTCTGTGGAATGTGTGTCAGTTAGGGTGTGGAAAGTCCC
CAGGCTCCCCAGCAGGCAGAAGTATGCAAAGCATGCATCTCAATTAGTCAGCAACCAGGTGTGGAAAGTC
CCCAGGCTCCCCAGCAGGCAGAAGTATGCAAAGCATGCATCTCAATTAGTCAGCAACCATAGTCCCGCCC
CTAACTCCGCCCATCCCGCCCCTAACTCCGCCCAGTTCCGCCCATTCTCCGCCCCATGGCTGACTAATTT
TTTTTATTTATGCAGAGGCCGAGGCCGCCTCTGCCTCTGAGCTATTCCAGAAGTAGTGAGGAGGCTTTTT
TGGAGGCCTAGGCTTTTGCAAAAAGCTCCCGGGAGCTTGTATATCCATTTTCGGATCTGATCAAGAGACA
GGATGAGGATCGTTTCGCATGATTGAACAAGATGGATTGCACGCAGGTTCTCCGGCCGCTTGGGTGGAGA
GGCTATTCGGCTATGACTGGGCACAACAGACAATCGGCTGCTCTGATGCCGCCGTGTTCCGGCTGTCAGC
GCAGGGGCGCCCGGTTCTTTTTGTCAAGACCGACCTGTCCGGTGCCCTGAATGAACTGCAGGACGAGGCA
GCGCGGCTATCGTGGCTGGCCACGACGGGCGTTCCTTGCGCAGCTGTGCTCGACGTTGTCACTGAAGCGG
GAAGGGACTGGCTGCTATTGGGCGAAGTGCCGGGGCAGGATCTCCTGTCATCTCACCTTGCTCCTGCCGA
GAAAGTATCCATCATGGCTGATGCAATGCGGCGGCTGCATACGCTTGATCCGGCTACCTGCCCATTCGAC
CACCAAGCGAAACATCGCATCGAGCGAGCACGTACTCGGATGGAAGCCGGTCTTGTCGATCAGGATGATC
TGGACGAAGAGCATCAGGGGCTCGCGCCAGCCGAACTGTTCGCCAGGCTCAAGGCGCGCATGCCCGACGG
CGAGGATCTCGTCGTGACCCATGGCGATGCCTGCTTGCCGAATATCATGGTGGAAAATGGCCGCTTTTCT
GGATTCATCGACTGTGGCCGGCTGGGTGTGGCGGACCGCTATCAGGACATAGCGTTGGCTACCCGTGATA
TTGCTGAAGAGCTTGGCGGCGAATGGGCTGACCGCTTCCTCGTGCTTTACGGTATCGCCGCTCCCGATTC
GCAGCGCATCGCCTTCTATCGCCTTCTTGACGAGTTCTTCTGAGCGGGACTCTGGGGTTCGAAATGACCG
ACCAAGCGACGCCCAACCTGCCATCACGAGATTTCGATTCCACCGCCGCCTTCTATGAAAGGTTGGGCTT
CGGAATCGTTTTCCGGGACGCCGGCTGGATGATCCTCCAGCGCGGGGATCTCATGCTGGAGTTCTTCGCC
CACCCCAACTTGTTTATTGCAGCTTATAATGGTTACAAATAAAGCAATAGCATCACAAATTTCACAAATA
AAGCATTTTTTTCACTGCATTCTAGTTGTGGTTTGTCCAAACTCATCAATGTATCTTATCATGTCTGTAT
ACCGTCGACCTCTAGCTAGAGCTTGGCGTAATCATGGTCATAGCTGTTTCCTGTGTGAAATTGTTATCCG
CTCACAATTCCACACAACATACGAGCCGGAAGCATAAAGTGTAAAGCCTGGGGTGCCTAATGAGTGAGCT
AACTCACATTAATTGCGTTGCGCTCACTGCCCGCTTTCCAGTCGGGAAACCTGTCGTGCCAGCTGCATTA
ATGAATCGGCCAACGCGCGGGGAGAGGCGGTTTGCGTATTGGGCGCTCTTCCGCTTCCTCGCTCACTGAC
TCGCTGCGCTCGGTCGTTCGGCTGCGGCGAGCGGTATCAGCTCACTCAAAGGCGGTAATACGGTTATCCA
CAGAATCAGGGGATAACGCAGGAAAGAACATGTGAGCAAAAGGCCAGCAAAAGGCCAGGAACCGTAAAAA
GGCCGCGTTGCTGGCGTTTTTCCATAGGCTCCGCCCCCCTGACGAGCATCACAAAAATCGACGCTCAAGT
CAGAGGTGGCGAAACCCGACAGGACTATAAAGATACCAGGCGTTTCCCCCTGGAAGCTCCCTCGTGCGCT
CTCCTGTTCCGACCCTGCCGCTTACCGGATACCTGTCCGCCTTTCTCCCTTCGGGAAGCGTGGCGCTTTC
TCATAGCTCACGCTGTAGGTATCTCAGTTCGGTGTAGGTCGTTCGCTCCAAGCTGGGCTGTGTGCACGAA
CCCCCCGTTCAGCCCGACCGCTGCGCCTTATCCGGTAACTATCGTCTTGAGTCCAACCCGGTAAGACACG
ACTTATCGCCACTGGCAGCAGCCACTGGTAACAGGATTAGCAGAGCGAGGTATGTAGGCGGTGCTACAGA
GTTCTTGAAGTGGTGGCCTAACTACGGCTACACTAGAAGAACAGTATTTGGTATCTGCGCTCTGCTGAAG
CCAGTTACCTTCGGAAAAAGAGTTGGTAGCTCTTGATCCGGCAAACAAACCACCGCTGGTAGCGGTGGTT
TTTTTGTTTGCAAGCAGCAGATTACGCGCAGAAAAAAAGGATCTCAAGAAGATCCTTTGATCTTTTCTAC
GGGGTCTGACGCTCAGTGGAACGAAAACTCACGTTAAGGGATTTTGGTCATGAGATTATCAAAAAGGATC
TTCACCTAGATCCTTTTAAATTAAAAATGAAGTTTTAAATCAATCTAAAGTATATATGAGTAAACTTGGT
CTGACAGTTACCAATGCTTAATCAGTGAGGCACCTATCTCAGCGATCTGTCTATTTCGTTCATCCATAGT
TGCCTGACTCCCCGTCGTGTAGATAACTACGATACGGGAGGGCTTACCATCTGGCCCCAGTGCTGCAATG
ATACCGCGAGACCCACGCTCACCGGCTCCAGATTTATCAGCAATAAACCAGCCAGCCGGAAGGGCCGAGC
GCAGAAGTGGTCCTGCAACTTTATCCGCCTCCATCCAGTCTATTAATTGTTGCCGGGAAGCTAGAGTAAG
TAGTTCGCCAGTTAATAGTTTGCGCAACGTTGTTGCCATTGCTACAGGCATCGTGGTGTCACGCTCGTCG
TTTGGTATGGCTTCATTCAGCTCCGGTTCCCAACGATCAAGGCGAGTTACATGATCCCCCATGTTGTGCA
AAAAAGCGGTTAGCTCCTTCGGTCCTCCGATCGTTGTCAGAAGTAAGTTGGCCGCAGTGTTATCACTCAT
GGTTATGGCAGCACTGCATAATTCTCTTACTGTCATGCCATCCGTAAGATGCTTTTCTGTGACTGGTGAG
TACTCAACCAAGTCATTCTGAGAATAGTGTATGCGGCGACCGAGTTGCTCTTGCCCGGCGTCAATACGGG
ATAATACCGCGCCACATAGCAGAACTTTAAAAGTGCTCATCATTGGAAAACGTTCTTCGGGGCGAAAACT
CTCAAGGATCTTACCGCTGTTGAGATCCAGTTCGATGTAACCCACTCGTGCACCCAACTGATCTTCAGCA
TCTTTTACTTTCACCAGCGTTTCTGGGTGAGCAAAAACAGGAAGGCAAAATGCCGCAAAAAAGGGAATAA
GGGCGACACGGAAATGTTGAATACTCATACTCTTCCTTTTTCAATATTATTGAAGCATTTATCAGGGTTA
TTGTCTCATGAGCGGATACATATTTGAATGTATTTAGAAAAATAAACAAATAGGGGTTCCGCGCACATTT
CCCCGAAAAGTGCCACCTGACGTC
Features (pLannotate 1.2.2; 23 found; start..end, strand, type, name):
     28..80      -  misc_feature   bom (fragment): basis of mobility region from pBR322
    235..614     +  enhancer       CMV enhancer: human cytomegalovirus immediate early enhancer
    615..818     +  promoter       CMV promoter: human cytomegalovirus (CMV) immediate early promoter
    814..847     +  LTR            5' LTR (truncated) (fragment): truncated 5' long terminal repeat (LTR) from HIV-1
    863..881     +  promoter       T7 promoter: promoter for bacteriophage T7 RNA polymerase
    904..2115    +  CDS            PRKAR2A: KAP2_HUMAN - Also known as PKR2, PRKAR2. Experimental evidence at protein level: Swiss-Prot protein existence level 1. Regulatory subunit of the cAMP-dependent protein kinases involved in cAMP signaling in cells. Type II regulatory chains mediate membrane association by binding to anchoring proteins, including the MAP2 kinase. From Homo sapiens (Human).
   2125..2796    +  CDS            Dronpa: Dronpa is a photoswitchable green fluorescent protein published in 2004, derived from Echinophyllia sp. SC22.
   2806..2832    +  CDS            NES: nuclear export signal from the HIV Rev protein (Fischer et al., 1995)
   2851..2869    -  promoter       SP6 promoter: promoter for bacteriophage SP6 RNA polymerase
   2895..3119    +  polyA_signal   bGH poly(A) signal: bovine growth hormone polyadenylation signal
   3123..3144    +  promoter       SV40 promoter (fragment): SV40 enhancer and early promoter
   3165..3593    +  rep_origin     f1 ori (sequence partly withheld): f1 bacteriophage origin of replication; arrow indicates direction of (+) strand synthesis
   3607..3936    +  promoter       SV40 promoter: SV40 enhancer and early promoter
   4003..4794    +  CDS            neo: KKA2_KLEPN - Also known as kan, nptII. Experimental evidence at protein level: Swiss-Prot protein existence level 1. Resistance to kanamycin, neomycin, paromomycin, ribostamycin, butirosin and gentamicin B. From Klebsiella pneumoniae.
   4818..4976    +  CDS            ble (fragment): BLE_KLEPN - Experimental evidence at protein level: Swiss-Prot protein existence level 1. Binding protein with a strong affinity to the bleomycin family of antibiotics. Binds to CL990; an antimitotic-antibiotic compound. From Klebsiella pneumoniae.
   4971..5092    +  polyA_signal   SV40 poly(A) signal: SV40 polyadenylation signal
   5165..5181    -  protein_bind   lac operator: The lac repressor binds to the lac operator to inhibit transcription in E. coli. This inhibition can be relieved by adding lactose or isopropyl-β-D-thiogalactopyranoside (IPTG). lac repressor encoded by lacI
   5189..5219    -  promoter       lac promoter: promoter for the E. coli lac operon
   5234..5255    -  protein_bind   CAP binding site: CAP binding activates transcription in the presence of cAMP. E. coli catabolite activator protein
   5268..5360    -  CDS            lacI (fragment): lac repressor; lacI; The lac repressor binds to the lac operator to inhibit transcription in E. coli. This inhibition can be relieved by adding lactose or isopropyl-β-D-thiogalactopyranoside (IPTG).
   5543..6131    -  rep_origin     ori: high-copy-number ColE1/pMB1/pBR322/pUC origin of replication
   6302..7162    -  CDS            AmpR: β-lactamase; bla; confers resistance to ampicillin, carbenicillin, and related antibiotics
   7163..7267    -  promoter       AmpR promoter: bla
