[The description below was written by a language model from this plasmid's Addgene catalogue record and pLannotate feature annotations shown in this document.]
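Description:
pcDNA3-RIIα-Dronpa is a mammalian expression plasmid built on the pcDNA3 backbone, about 7.3 kb in total with an insert of roughly 1.9 kb placed between HindIII and EcoRI sites. It is maintained in E. coli through a high-copy ColE1/pUC-type origin and an ampicillin resistance gene (β-lactamase) under its own promoter, and it also carries an f1 origin. For selection in mammalian cells, an SV40 enhancer/early promoter drives the neomycin phosphotransferase gene, terminated by an SV40 polyadenylation signal, allowing G418 selection of stable transfectants.

The payload is a fusion protein expressed from the human cytomegalovirus immediate early enhancer and promoter and terminated by the bovine growth hormone poly(A) signal. The full-length human PKA type IIα regulatory subunit (PRKAR2A) sits at the N terminus, followed in the same orientation by Dronpa, a photoswitchable green fluorescent protein derived from the coral Echinophyllia. RIIα binds anchoring proteins, so the fusion directs Dronpa to the sites where this regulatory subunit resides. The feature table also annotates a short HIV Rev-type nuclear export signal immediately downstream of Dronpa; the catalogue entry does not mention it, so whether it forms part of the expressed protein cannot be confirmed from the record. T7 and SP6 promoters flank the insert as standard pcDNA3 elements, and some short annotated fragments (truncated HIV LTR, ble, lacI) appear to be incidental backbone matches rather than functional parts.

According to the record, the construct provides a fluctuating green-fluorescent label targeted to PKA RIIα for live-cell super-resolution imaging.
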