Addgene plasmid #182331: pcDNA3-RIIα-Dronpa
Purpose: PKA RIIα subunit-targeted Dronpa. Fluctuating green-fluorescent label for live-cell super-resolution imaging.
Depositing lab: Jin Zhang. Depositing organization: University of California, San Diego (UCSD). Publication: DrFLINC Contextualizes Super-resolution Activity Imaging. Lin W, Mo GCH, Mehta S, Zhang J. J Am Chem Soc. 2021 Sep 22;143(37):14951-14955. doi: 10.1021/jacs.1c05530. Epub 2021 Sep 13. PubMed 34516108.
Backbone
  Vector backbone: pcDNA3
  Backbone size w/o insert (bp): 5412
  Total vector size (bp): 7308
  Vector type: Mammalian Expression
  Selectable markers: Neomycin (select with G418)
Growth in bacteria
  Bacterial resistance: Ampicillin, 100 μg/mL
  Growth temperature: 37°C
  Growth strain: DH5alpha
  Copy number: High Copy
Gene/Insert
  Gene/Insert name: RIIalpha-Dronpa
  Species: H. sapiens (human)
  Insert size (bp): 1896
  Entrez Gene: PRKAR2A (a.k.a. PKR2, PRKAR2)
  Promoter: CMV
  Tag / fusion protein: Full-length human PKA type 2alpha regulatory subunit (RIIalpha) (N terminal on insert)
  Cloning method: Restriction Enzyme; 5′ cloning site HindIII (not destroyed); 3′ cloning site EcoRI (not destroyed)
  Sequencing primers: 5′ CMV forward; 3′ BGH reverse
Terms and licenses: Academic/Nonprofit Terms; Industry Terms: Not Available to Industry
How to cite: pcDNA3-RIIα-Dronpa was a gift from Jin Zhang (Addgene plasmid # 182331 ; http://n2t.net/addgene:182331 ; RRID:Addgene_182331)
